Addgene plasmid #105953: HS-H2B-RFP
Purpose: heat shock inducible transgenesis
Depositing lab: Caren Norden. Depositing organization: Max Planck Institute of Molecular Cell Biology and Genetics. Publication: Interkinetic nuclear migration is centrosome independent and ensures apical cell division to maintain tissue integrity. Strzyz PJ, Lee HO, Sidhaye J, Weber IP, Leung LC, Norden C. Dev Cell. 2015 Jan 26;32(2):203-19. doi: 10.1016/j.devcel.2014.12.001. Epub 2015 Jan 15. PubMed 25600237.
Backbone
  Vector backbone: GWpTol2Dest(R4-R3)pA
  Vector type: Bacterial Expression
Growth in bacteria
  Bacterial resistance: Ampicillin, 100 μg/mL
  Growth temperature: 37°C
  Growth strain: DH5alpha
  Copy number: High Copy
Gene/Insert
  Gene/Insert name: H2B
  Species: H. sapiens (human)
  Tag / fusion protein: RFP (C terminal on insert)
  Cloning method: Gateway Cloning
Terms and licenses: Academic/Nonprofit Terms; Industry Terms: Not Available to Industry
How to cite: HS-H2B-RFP was a gift from Caren Norden (Addgene plasmid # 105953 ; http://n2t.net/addgene:105953 ; RRID:Addgene_105953)
