[The description below was written by a language model from this plasmid's Addgene catalogue record and pLannotate feature annotations shown in this document.]
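Description:
HS-H2B-RFP is a Gateway-assembled transgenesis plasmid built in the GWpTol2Dest(R4-R3)pA destination backbone, whose name indicates a Tol2 transposon vector. The catalogue lists it as "bacterial expression", but its stated purpose is heat shock inducible transgenesis. The plasmid framework is pBluescript-like. It has a high-copy ColE1/pUC origin and an ampicillin resistance gene (β-lactamase with its own promoter) for propagation and selection in E. coli. It also carries an f1 origin, lacZα and lac promoter/operator remnants, and flanking T7 and T3 promoters. Two sequence records are available, one from the depositor and one from repository sequencing. They differ by only three nucleotides in length (about 8.75 kb) and give the same annotation.

The payload is human histone H2B (HIST1H2BJ) fused at its C terminus to the monomeric red fluorescent protein mRFP1. It sits between attB1 and attB2 recombination sites, with an SV40 polyadenylation signal next to the attB2 site, annotated on the reverse strand in both records. About 1.5 kb of unannotated sequence lies between attB4 and attB1, the position where a multisite Gateway 5′ entry element normally places the promoter. From the plasmid name and purpose this is presumably a heat shock promoter, but the feature table does not identify it or its species of origin. The Tol2 transposon arms implied by the backbone name are also not annotated, and roughly 2.4 kb downstream of the poly(A) signal has no called features.

Because H2B-RFP is incorporated into chromatin, it labels nuclei and mitotic chromosomes in red. Temperature-triggered expression would let users control when that labelling begins in live imaging of transgenic or transiently injected tissue. The record does not name the target organism.
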