Features (pLannotate 1.2.2; 18 found; start..end, strand, type, name):
     34..462     -  rep_origin     f1 ori (sequence partly withheld): f1 bacteriophage origin of replication; arrow indicates direction of (+) strand synthesis
    467..622     -  CDS            lacZα (fragment): LacZα fragment of β-galactosidase; lacZ fragment
    630..648     +  promoter       T7 promoter: promoter for bacteriophage T7 RNA polymerase
   1324..1344    +  protein_bind   attB4: mutant version of attB; core recombination site for the Gateway® BP reaction BP Clonase™
   2865..2885    +  protein_bind   attB1: mutant version of attB; core recombination site for the Gateway® BP reaction BP Clonase™
   2891..3268    +  CDS            H2B: human histone H2B; HIST1H2BJ
   3290..3964    +  CDS            mRFP1: mRFP1 is a basic (constitutively fluorescent) red fluorescent protein published in 2002, derived from Discosoma sp.. It is reported to be a somewhat slowly-maturing monomer with low acid sensitivity.
   3978..3999    -  protein_bind   attB2 (fragment): mutant version of attB; recombination site for the Gateway® BP reaction BP Clonase™
   4007..4141    -  polyA_signal   SV40 poly(A) signal: SV40 polyadenylation signal
   6515..6555    -  misc_feature   MCS (fragment): pBluescript multiple cloning site
   6568..6586    -  promoter       T3 promoter: promoter for bacteriophage T3 RNA polymerase
   6631..6647    -  protein_bind   lac operator: The lac repressor binds to the lac operator to inhibit transcription in E. coli. This inhibition can be relieved by adding lactose or isopropyl-β-D-thiogalactopyranoside (IPTG). lac repressor encoded by lacI
   6655..6685    -  promoter       lac promoter: promoter for the E. coli lac operon
   6700..6721    -  protein_bind   CAP binding site: CAP binding activates transcription in the presence of cAMP. E. coli catabolite activator protein
   6734..6826    -  CDS            lacI (fragment): lac repressor; lacI; The lac repressor binds to the lac operator to inhibit transcription in E. coli. This inhibition can be relieved by adding lactose or isopropyl-β-D-thiogalactopyranoside (IPTG).
   7009..7597    -  rep_origin     ori: high-copy-number ColE1/pMB1/pBR322/pUC origin of replication
   7768..8628    -  CDS            AmpR: β-lactamase; bla; confers resistance to ampicillin, carbenicillin, and related antibiotics
   8629..8733    -  promoter       AmpR promoter: bla
>Addgene plasmid #105953 | HS-H2B-RFP | depositor full sequence | sequence record 200714 | HS-H2B-RFP sequence 8752 bps
CCACCTAAATTGTAAGCGTTAATATTTTGTTAAAATTCGCGTTAAATTTTTGTTAAATCAGCTCATTTTT
TAACCAATAGGCCGAAATCGGCAAAATCCCTTATAAATCAAAAGAATAGACCGAGATAGGGT
[37 nt withheld, positions 133-169]
AAAGAACGTGGACTCCAACGTCAAAGG
[49 nt withheld, positions 197-245]
T
[91 nt withheld, positions 247-337]
G
[124 nt withheld, positions 339-462]
CCCATTCGCCATTCAGGCTGCGCAACTGTTGGGAAGGGCGATCGGTGCGGGCCTCTTCGCTATTACGCCA
GCTGGCGAAAGGGGGATGTGCTGCAAGGCGATTAAGTTGGGTAACGCCAGGGTTTTCCCAGTCACGACGT
TGTAAAACGACGGCCAGTGAGCGCGCGTAATACGACTCACTATAGGGCGAATTGGGTACAGGTCATTGCA
CAACACCAGAAATGCCCTCTGATCTGCAAAAGACGTGAATATCTGTTCAGACACCCATATCCACTCTGTT
CCACACAGGTCAGAGGTTTGTCCAGGAGTTCTTGACAGAGGTGTAAAAAGTACTCAAAAATTTTACTCAA
GTGAAAGTACAAGTACTTAGGGAAAATTTTACTCAATTAAAAGTAAAAGTATCTGGCTAGAATCTTACTT
GAGTAAAAGTAAAAAAGTACTCCATTAAAATTGTACTTGAGTATTAAGGAAGTAAAAGTAAAAGCAAGAA
AGAAAACTAGAGATTCTTGTTTAAGCTTTTAATCTCAAAAAACATTAAATGAAATGCATACAAGGTTTTA
TCCTGCTTTAGAACTGTTTGTATTTAATTATCAAACTATAAGACAGACAATCTAATGCCAGTACACGCTA
CTCAAAGTTGTAAAACCTCAGATTTAACTTCAGTAGAAGCTGATTCTCAAAATTGTTAGTGTCAAGCCTA
GCTCTTTTGGGGCTGAAAAGCAATCCTGCAGTGCTGAAAAGCCTCTCACAGGCAGCCGATGCGGGAAGAG
GTGTATTAGTCTTGATAGAGAGGCTGCAAATAGCAGGAAACGTGAGCAGAGACTCCCTGGTGTCTGAAAC
ACAGGCCAGATGGGCCGATATCAACTTTGTATAGAAAAGTTGCTTCAGGGGTGTCGCTTGGTTATTTCCA
AAAATCAAATTAATTTTATTAAACTATTAGAACGAGCATGTTTTGTCTATATGCTACAGAAGATAAAAAA
TAATAGGAGTTAACAGTTATAAAACAACACACTTTGTTTCTATTGATTGTTGACCACACTGGGGTCTCAT
TAAGTTAGATTAAAGACACACTAACTGGGTCAAAAGCAGCAGATTGATTTCATAGCACCAGGGTAAACTT
TCTAACACTTTTACGGCAATCATATACATTAAAATTAAATACAGACCACGACTGAACAAGGAGGATGATC
TCCAATATTAAACAAAGAGACTTGTGCCTATTTCTCTGAGGGTAAACATGACCTCTCAAGTTAGCAAGTT
GGTTTTAACACTACAAAAATAGTTAAGACTGCAATCCCAGAATAAAGTATTGGTTTTAACCAATCAATAT
AGTACAGTAAACATCCATTTGTTTTGTTGAAACGTTAAACAAATCTGACCAAAGCTATTAGCTTATATAA
AACAGGTTTGCCTTCTATGTAGCTGAAAACACCACAGGCCCGATTTTGCTACTGTGTAAAACATTTCAGC
AAGATTTTTTTATTGCATTTTTTTTTACTGAATCGTTCAAACATTTTATCATTTTAGTTTGTTCATTCAT
TGCAACTGGAAAAACAACACATCACACAACCGCACATATTTCAGCAATAAGTACAATAAAACACTCAAAT
AAAAAAAACATTTTAAATCTCTTTGTATTTTTGACCGCTGTTTCGCGTAATTTCACGGTAAAACTCTGGA
AATCTCCACTACATTCCTCTCAGCGGCTCCTCTCAATGACAGCTGAAGAAGTGACGCGGCTGCCTGCTGT
GTTTTGATTGGTCGAATTCACTGGAGGCTTCCAGAACAGTGTAGAGTCTGAACGGGTGCGCGCTCTGCTG
TATTTAAAGGGCGAAAGAGAGACCGCAGAGAAACTCAACCGAAGAGAAGCGACTTGACAAAGAAGAAAAG
AGCAGCCTGACAGGACTTTTTCCCCGACGAGGTGTTTATTCGCTCTATTTAAGAATCTACTGTAAGGTAA
GTCTCAATATATTGTACTCTATTGGCTAATCAGAATTATATAGAGATTATATGTACTTAATGTCAAAAAA
TCAACTTTGTATATGTAATCTTTTTACATGTGGACTGCCTATGTTCATCTTATTTTAGGTCTACTAGAAA
ATTATATTTCCCGTTTTCACAATAAGGATTTTTAAAAAAAGCAATGAACAGACGGGCATTTACTTTATGT
TGCTGACATTATTTTATATGAGCATAATAACCATAAATACTAGCAAATGTCCTAAATGAATTTGTGTTAA
TGTTGTCTACAAAAGAAAATTAGCGTTTTACTTGTACAACTAATAATAACTTGGTTATTAAGAGAATTTC
ACTTGTTGACTAGAAAAATCCTTTCATAATGAAACAATTGCACCATAAATTGTATAAATATAAAATTAAT
TCTAATTGTTTTTTTTTCCTGCCAAGTTTGTACAAAAAAGCAGGCTGGATGCCAGAGCCAGCGAAGTCTG
CTCCCGCCCCGAAAAAGGGCTCCAAGAAGGCGGTGACTAAGGCGCAGAAGAAAGGCGGCAAGAAGCGCAA
GCGCAGCCGCAAGGAGAGCTATTCCATCTATGTGTACAAGGTTCTGAAGCAGGTCCACCCTGACACCGGC
ATTTCGTCCAAGGCCATGGGCATCATGAATTCGTTTGTGAACGACATTTTCGAGCGCATCGCAGGTGAGG
CTTCCCGCCTGGCGCATTACAACAAGCGCTCGACCATCACCTCCAGGGAGATCCAGACGGCCGTGCGCCT
GCTGCTGCCTGGGGAGTTGGCCAAGCACGCCGTGTCCGAGGGTACTAAGGCCATCACCAAGTACACCAGC
GCTAAGGATCCACCGGGATCCACCGGTATGGCCTCCTCCGAGGACGTCATCAAGGAGTTCATGCGCTTCA
AGGTGCGCATGGAGGGCTCCGTGAACGGCCACGAGTTCGAGATCGAGGGCGAGGGCGAGGGCCGCCCCTA
CGAGGGCACCCAGACCGCCAAGCTGAAGGTGACCAAGGGCGGCCCCCTGCCCTTCGCCTGGGACATCCTG
TCCCCTCAGTTCCAGTACGGCTCCAAGGCCTACGTGAAGCACCCCGCCGACATCCCCGACTACTTGAAGC
TGTCCTTCCCCGAGGGCTTCAAGTGGGAGCGCGTGATGAACTTCGAGGACGGCGGCGTGGTGACCGTGAC
CCAGGACTCCTCCCTGCAGGACGGCGAGTTCATCTACAAGGTGAAGCTGCGCGGCACCAACTTCCCCTCC
GACGGCCCCGTAATGCAGAAGAAGACCATGGGCTGGGAGGCCTCCACCGAGCGGATGTACCCCGAGGACG
GCGCCCTGAAGGGCGAGATCAAGATGAGGCTGAAGCTGAAGGACGGCGGCCACTACGACGCCGAGGTCAA
GACCACCTACATGGCCAAGAAGCCCGTGCAGCTGCCCGGCGCCTACAAGACCGACATCAAGCTGGACATC
ACCTCCCACAACGAGGACTACACCATCGTGGAACAGTACGAGCGCGCCGAGGGCCGCCACTCCACCGGCG
CCGTGTACATCTAGGACCCAGCTTTCTTGTACAAAGTTGATGTAGATCCAGACATGATAAGATACATTGA
TGAGTTTGGACAAACCACAACTAGAATGCAGTGAAAAAAATGCTTTATTTGTGAAATTTGTGATGCTATT
GCTTTATTTGTAACCATTATAAGCTGCAATAAACAAGTTAACAACAACAATTGCATTCATTTTATGTTTC
AGGTTCAGGGGGAGGTGTGGGAGGTTTTTTAATTCGCGGCCGCGGCGCCAATGCATTGGGCCCTCGAGCA
TATGAGATCTGTCCCGATCTTTCTCTTCTGTGCTGTCAATTTAGAGTAGTTTTTGAGGTAATTTGGGTGC
ATTCTCTGTAAAAACAACAAATAAATATTTATATTGTATGCAATAAATGTAACAATTACACATACACTCT
CTGATTACAGCATTAAAGGGTTAGTTCACCCAAAAATGAAAAGATGTCATTAATGACTCACCCTCATGTC
GTTCCAAGCCCGTAACACCTCCGTTCATCTTCGGAACACAGTTTAAGATATTTTAGATTTAGTCCGAGAG
CTTTCTGTCCCTCCACTGAAAATGTATGTACGGTATACTGTCCATGTCCAGAAAGGTAATAAAAACATCA
AAGTAGTCCATGTGACATCAGTGGGTTAGGTAGAATTATTTGAAGCATCGAAAATACATTTTGGTCCAAA
AATAACAAAACCTACGACTTTATTCAGCATTGTAGCGTCACTGCGAAGTCGTGAACGCGGATTGACAACA
GACCCGGAAGAGAATACAATGCCGAATAAAGTCGTAGGTTTTGTTATTTTTGGACCAAAATGTATTCGAT
GCTTCAAAAAATTCTAACTAACCCACTGATGTCACATGGACTACTTTGATGTTTTTATTACCTTTCTGGA
CATGGACAGTATACCGTACATACATTCTCAATGGAGGCACAGAAAGCTCTCGGACTAAATCTAAAATATC
TTAAACTGTGTTCTGAAGATGAACGGAGGTCTTACGGGCTTGGAACGACATGAGGGCGAGTCATTAATGA
CATTATTTTCATTTTTGGGTGAACTAACCCTTTAATAAAACTGACATTTGCAGCCAATTGCACACTTTAT
AATGTTAAATACTTGTTGATTTTAGAAATACAGTAGCATTTAGTGACAATCAAACATTAATTTTATTTCT
GATTATATTGACAAAAACACAGGACTGTAAGGCTGACATGACAGGGTGAATTGATTTCATTACATTAGTT
TTGATGGTAACACTTTTACAATAAGGTTCGTTAGTTAACTACATTAGTTAACATGAACTAATAATGAACT
GCACGTATACATGTTAATTTCAACATTTACTAATACTTTATATCTTGTTAACATTAGTTAATGCACTGTG
AACTAACATGAACAAACAATGAACATCTGTATTTCTATTAACTAACGTTAACAAAGATTAACAGATACAG
TAACAAATGTATTGCTCATGGTTATTTAATGTTAGTTAATACATGAACTAATCAACCTCATTGTAAAGTG
TTACCGTTTTGACAATACAACATGTTTGGAAAAAAATTTCTCGCTTGGTTTTCTTGTGTTTTGCATGAAT
TCAAACACAATGAGAGCACGGAATGATAATGATTATTCAAAGCTGCAATAGGCGCCAAATTTCCCGTGGA
CCTAACGTTACCAATTACAAATGCATTTTAGCATTTTATTACGTGAGCCTTATATTGTCAATCGCATGCA
TTAGTGAAAATAGGCCTACTACACATATAAAAGGCGCGCCATCAACGTCAAAACATGCACACCCAAAAAA
AAAAAAAAAAAAAAAAAAAAAAACTATCAGTAAAACAAAATACTTAATGTACTTACCTCAATATGCTTCC
TTAGGTTTGATGGCGAACTTTTGAAGGCCGATATTTCTTTATTAAGCGGGAGACAGAGGACACATTTCAT
CTTGAATGAATCTTTATTTACACCACTTAAAGAAAAGAATTCGCGAAGATACGGCCACGGGTGCTCTTGA
TCCTGTGGCTGATTTTGGACTGTGCTGCTCGCAGCTGCTGATGAATCACATACTTCCTCCATTTTCTTCC
ACTGATTGACTGTTATAATTTCCCTAATTTCCAGGTCAAGGTGCTGTGCATTGTGGTAATAGATGTGACA
TGACGTCACTTCCAAAGGACCAATGAACATGTCTGACCAATTTCATATAATGTGAAAACGATTTTCATAG
GCAGAATAAATAACATTTAAATTAAACTGGGCATCAGCGCAATTCAATTGGTTTGGTAATAGCAAGGGAA
AATAGAATGAAGTGATCTCCAAAAAATAAGTACTTTTTGACTGTAAATAAAATTGTAAGGAGTAAAAAGT
ACTTTTTTTTCTAAAAAAATGTAATTAAGTAAAAGTAAAAGTATTGATTTTTAATTGTACTCAAGTAAAG
TAAAAATCCCCAAAAATAATACTTAAGTACAGTAATCAAGTAAAATTACTCAAGTACTTTACACCTCTGG
TTCTTGACCCCCTACCTTCAGCAAGCCCAGCAGATCCACTAGTTCTAGAGCGGCCGCCACCGCGGTGGAG
CTCCAGCTTTTGTTCCCTTTAGTGAGGGTTAATTGCGCGCTTGGCGTAATCATGGTCATAGCTGTTTCCT
GTGTGAAATTGTTATCCGCTCACAATTCCACACAACATACGAGCCGGAAGCATAAAGTGTAAAGCCTGGG
GTGCCTAATGAGTGAGCTAACTCACATTAATTGCGTTGCGCTCACTGCCCGCTTTCCAGTCGGGAAACCT
GTCGTGCCAGCTGCATTAATGAATCGGCCAACGCGCGGGGAGAGGCGGTTTGCGTATTGGGCGCTCTTCC
GCTTCCTCGCTCACTGACTCGCTGCGCTCGGTCGTTCGGCTGCGGCGAGCGGTATCAGCTCACTCAAAGG
CGGTAATACGGTTATCCACAGAATCAGGGGATAACGCAGGAAAGAACATGTGAGCAAAAGGCCAGCAAAA
GGCCAGGAACCGTAAAAAGGCCGCGTTGCTGGCGTTTTTCCATAGGCTCCGCCCCCCTGACGAGCATCAC
AAAAATCGACGCTCAAGTCAGAGGTGGCGAAACCCGACAGGACTATAAAGATACCAGGCGTTTCCCCCTG
GAAGCTCCCTCGTGCGCTCTCCTGTTCCGACCCTGCCGCTTACCGGATACCTGTCCGCCTTTCTCCCTTC
GGGAAGCGTGGCGCTTTCTCATAGCTCACGCTGTAGGTATCTCAGTTCGGTGTAGGTCGTTCGCTCCAAG
CTGGGCTGTGTGCACGAACCCCCCGTTCAGCCCGACCGCTGCGCCTTATCCGGTAACTATCGTCTTGAGT
CCAACCCGGTAAGACACGACTTATCGCCACTGGCAGCAGCCACTGGTAACAGGATTAGCAGAGCGAGGTA
TGTAGGCGGTGCTACAGAGTTCTTGAAGTGGTGGCCTAACTACGGCTACACTAGAAGGACAGTATTTGGT
ATCTGCGCTCTGCTGAAGCCAGTTACCTTCGGAAAAAGAGTTGGTAGCTCTTGATCCGGCAAACAAACCA
CCGCTGGTAGCGGTGGTTTTTTTGTTTGCAAGCAGCAGATTACGCGCAGAAAAAAAGGATCTCAAGAAGA
TCCTTTGATCTTTTCTACGGGGTCTGACGCTCAGTGGAACGAAAACTCACGTTAAGGGATTTTGGTCATG
AGATTATCAAAAAGGATCTTCACCTAGATCCTTTTAAATTAAAAATGAAGTTTTAAATCAATCTAAAGTA
TATATGAGTAAACTTGGTCTGACAGTTACCAATGCTTAATCAGTGAGGCACCTATCTCAGCGATCTGTCT
ATTTCGTTCATCCATAGTTGCCTGACTCCCCGTCGTGTAGATAACTACGATACGGGAGGGCTTACCATCT
GGCCCCAGTGCTGCAATGATACCGCGAGACCCACGCTCACCGGCTCCAGATTTATCAGCAATAAACCAGC
CAGCCGGAAGGGCCGAGCGCAGAAGTGGTCCTGCAACTTTATCCGCCTCCATCCAGTCTATTAATTGTTG
CCGGGAAGCTAGAGTAAGTAGTTCGCCAGTTAATAGTTTGCGCAACGTTGTTGCCATTGCTACAGGCATC
GTGGTGTCACGCTCGTCGTTTGGTATGGCTTCATTCAGCTCCGGTTCCCAACGATCAAGGCGAGTTACAT
GATCCCCCATGTTGTGCAAAAAAGCGGTTAGCTCCTTCGGTCCTCCGATCGTTGTCAGAAGTAAGTTGGC
CGCAGTGTTATCACTCATGGTTATGGCAGCACTGCATAATTCTCTTACTGTCATGCCATCCGTAAGATGC
TTTTCTGTGACTGGTGAGTACTCAACCAAGTCATTCTGAGAATAGTGTATGCGGCGACCGAGTTGCTCTT
GCCCGGCGTCAATACGGGATAATACCGCGCCACATAGCAGAACTTTAAAAGTGCTCATCATTGGAAAACG
TTCTTCGGGGCGAAAACTCTCAAGGATCTTACCGCTGTTGAGATCCAGTTCGATGTAACCCACTCGTGCA
CCCAACTGATCTTCAGCATCTTTTACTTTCACCAGCGTTTCTGGGTGAGCAAAAACAGGAAGGCAAAATG
CCGCAAAAAAGGGAATAAGGGCGACACGGAAATGTTGAATACTCATACTCTTCCTTTTTCAATATTATTG
AAGCATTTATCAGGGTTATTGTCTCATGAGCGGATACATATTTGAATGTATTTAGAAAAATAAACAAATA
GGGGTTCCGCGCACATTTCCCCGAAAAGTG
