Features (pLannotate 1.2.2; 18 found; start..end, strand, type, name):
     34..462     -  rep_origin     f1 ori (sequence partly withheld): f1 bacteriophage origin of replication; arrow indicates direction of (+) strand synthesis
    467..622     -  CDS            lacZα (fragment): LacZα fragment of β-galactosidase; lacZ fragment
    630..648     +  promoter       T7 promoter: promoter for bacteriophage T7 RNA polymerase
   1324..1344    +  protein_bind   attB4: mutant version of attB; core recombination site for the Gateway® BP reaction BP Clonase™
   2865..2885    +  protein_bind   attB1: mutant version of attB; core recombination site for the Gateway® BP reaction BP Clonase™
   2891..3268    +  CDS            H2B: human histone H2B; HIST1H2BJ
   3290..3964    +  CDS            mRFP1: mRFP1 is a basic (constitutively fluorescent) red fluorescent protein published in 2002, derived from Discosoma sp.. It is reported to be a somewhat slowly-maturing monomer with low acid sensitivity.
   3978..3999    -  protein_bind   attB2 (fragment): mutant version of attB; recombination site for the Gateway® BP reaction BP Clonase™
   4007..4141    -  polyA_signal   SV40 poly(A) signal: SV40 polyadenylation signal
   6518..6558    -  misc_feature   MCS (fragment): pBluescript multiple cloning site
   6571..6589    -  promoter       T3 promoter: promoter for bacteriophage T3 RNA polymerase
   6634..6650    -  protein_bind   lac operator: The lac repressor binds to the lac operator to inhibit transcription in E. coli. This inhibition can be relieved by adding lactose or isopropyl-β-D-thiogalactopyranoside (IPTG). lac repressor encoded by lacI
   6658..6688    -  promoter       lac promoter: promoter for the E. coli lac operon
   6703..6724    -  protein_bind   CAP binding site: CAP binding activates transcription in the presence of cAMP. E. coli catabolite activator protein
   6737..6829    -  CDS            lacI (fragment): lac repressor; lacI; The lac repressor binds to the lac operator to inhibit transcription in E. coli. This inhibition can be relieved by adding lactose or isopropyl-β-D-thiogalactopyranoside (IPTG).
   7012..7600    -  rep_origin     ori: high-copy-number ColE1/pMB1/pBR322/pUC origin of replication
   7771..8631    -  CDS            AmpR: β-lactamase; bla; confers resistance to ampicillin, carbenicillin, and related antibiotics
   8632..8736    -  promoter       AmpR promoter: bla
>Addgene plasmid #105953 | HS-H2B-RFP | addgene full sequence | sequence record 222803 | Addgene NGS Result
CCACCTAAATTGTAAGCGTTAATATTTTGTTAAAATTCGCGTTAAATTTTTGTTAAATCAGCTCATTTTT
TAACCAATAGGCCGAAATCGGCAAAATCCCTTATAAATCAAAAGAATAGACCGAGATAGGGT
[37 nt withheld, positions 133-169]
AAAGAACGTGGACTCCAACGTCAAAGG
[49 nt withheld, positions 197-245]
T
[91 nt withheld, positions 247-337]
G
[124 nt withheld, positions 339-462]
CCCATTCGCCATTCAGGCTGCGCAACTGTTGGGAAGGGCGATCGGTGCGGGCCTCTTCGCTATTACGCCA
GCTGGCGAAAGGGGGATGTGCTGCAAGGCGATTAAGTTGGGTAACGCCAGGGTTTTCCCAGTCACGACGT
TGTAAAACGACGGCCAGTGAGCGCGCGTAATACGACTCACTATAGGGCGAATTGGGTACAGGTCATTGCA
CAACACCAGAAATGCCCTCTGATCTGCAAAAGACGTGAATATCTGTTCAGACACCCATATCCACTCTGTT
CCACACAGGTCAGAGGTTTGTCCAGGAGTTCTTGACAGAGGTGTAAAAAGTACTCAAAAATTTTACTCAA
GTGAAAGTACAAGTACTTAGGGAAAATTTTACTCAATTAAAAGTAAAAGTATCTGGCTAGAATCTTACTT
GAGTAAAAGTAAAAAAGTACTCCATTAAAATTGTACTTGAGTATTAAGGAAGTAAAAGTAAAAGCAAGAA
AGAAAACTAGAGATTCTTGTTTAAGCTTTTAATCTCAAAAAACATTAAATGAAATGCATACAAGGTTTTA
TCCTGCTTTAGAACTGTTTGTATTTAATTATCAAACTATAAGACAGACAATCTAATGCCAGTACACGCTA
CTCAAAGTTGTAAAACCTCAGATTTAACTTCAGTAGAAGCTGATTCTCAAAATTGTTAGTGTCAAGCCTA
GCTCTTTTGGGGCTGAAAAGCAATCCTGCAGTGCTGAAAAGCCTCTCACAGGCAGCCGATGCGGGAAGAG
GTGTATTAGTCTTGATAGAGAGGCTGCAAATAGCAGGAAACGTGAGCAGAGACTCCCTGGTGTCTGAAAC
ACAGGCCAGATGGGCCGATATCAACTTTGTATAGAAAAGTTGCTTCAGGGGTGTCGCTTGGTTATTTCCA
AAAATCAAATTAATTTTATTAAACTATTAGAACGAGCATGTTTTGTCTATATGCTACAGAAGATAAAAAA
TAATAGGAGTTAACAGTTATAAAACAACACACTTTGTTTCTATTGATTGTTGACCACACTGGGGTCTCAT
TAAGTTAGATTAAAGACACACTAACTGGGTCAAAAGCAGCAGATTGATTTCATAGCACCAGGGTAAACTT
TCTAACACTTTTACGGCAATCATATACATTAAAATTAAATACAGACCACGACTGAACAAGGAGGATGATC
TCCAATATTAAACAAAGAGACTTGTGCCTATTTCTCTGAGGGTAAACATGACCTCTCAAGTTAGCAAGTT
GGTTTTAACACTACAAAAATAGTTAAGACTGCAATCCCAGAATAAAGTATTGGTTTTAACCAATCAATAT
AGTACAGTAAACATCCATTTGTTTTGTTGAAACGTTAAACAAATCTGACCAAAGCTATTAGCTTATATAA
AACAGGTTTGCCTTCTATGTAGCTGAAAACACCACAGGCCCGATTTTGCTACTGTGTAAAACATTTCAGC
AAGATTTTTTTATTGCATTTTTTTTTACTGAATCGTTCAAACATTTTATCATTTTAGTTTGTTCATTCAT
TGCAACTGGAAAAACAACACATCACACAACCGCACATATTTCAGCAATAAGTACAATAAAACACTCAAAT
AAAAAAAACATTTTAAATCTCTTTGTATTTTTGACCGCTGTTTCGCGTAATTTCACGGTAAAACTCTGGA
AATCTCCACTACATTCCTCTCAGCGGCTCCTCTCAATGACAGCTGAAGAAGTGACGCGGCTGCCTGCTGT
GTTTTGATTGGTCGAATTCACTGGAGGCTTCCAGAACAGTGTAGAGTCTGAACGGGTGCGCGCTCTGCTG
TATTTAAAGGGCGAAAGAGAGACCGCAGAGAAACTCAACCGAAGAGAAGCGACTTGACAAAGAAGAAAAG
AGCAGCCTGACAGGACTTTTTCCCCGACGAGGTGTTTATTCGCTCTATTTAAGAATCTACTGTAAGGTAA
GTCTCAATATATTGTACTCTATTGGCTAATCAGAATTATATAGAGATTATATGTACTTAATGTCAAAAAA
TCAACTTTGTATATGTAATCTTTTTACATGTGGACTGCCTATGTTCATCTTATTTTAGGTCTACTAGAAA
ATTATATTTCCCGTTTTCACAATAAGGATTTTTAAAAAAAGCAATGAACAGACGGGCATTTACTTTATGT
TGCTGACATTATTTTATATGAGCATAATAACCATAAATACTAGCAAATGTCCTAAATGAATTTGTGTTAA
TGTTGTCTACAAAAGAAAATTAGCGTTTTACTTGTACAACTAATAATAACTTGGTTATTAAGAGAATTTC
ACTTGTTGACTAGAAAAATCCTTTCATAATGAAACAATTGCACCATAAATTGTATAAATATAAAATTAAT
TCTAATTGTTTTTTTTTCCTGCCAAGTTTGTACAAAAAAGCAGGCTGGATGCCAGAGCCAGCGAAGTCTG
CTCCCGCCCCGAAAAAGGGCTCCAAGAAGGCGGTGACTAAGGCGCAGAAGAAAGGCGGCAAGAAGCGCAA
GCGCAGCCGCAAGGAGAGCTATTCCATCTATGTGTACAAGGTTCTGAAGCAGGTCCACCCTGACACCGGC
ATTTCGTCCAAGGCCATGGGCATCATGAATTCGTTTGTGAACGACATTTTCGAGCGCATCGCAGGTGAGG
CTTCCCGCCTGGCGCATTACAACAAGCGCTCGACCATCACCTCCAGGGAGATCCAGACGGCCGTGCGCCT
GCTGCTGCCTGGGGAGTTGGCCAAGCACGCCGTGTCCGAGGGTACTAAGGCCATCACCAAGTACACCAGC
GCTAAGGATCCACCGGGATCCACCGGTATGGCCTCCTCCGAGGACGTCATCAAGGAGTTCATGCGCTTCA
AGGTGCGCATGGAGGGCTCCGTGAACGGCCACGAGTTCGAGATCGAGGGCGAGGGCGAGGGCCGCCCCTA
CGAGGGCACCCAGACCGCCAAGCTGAAGGTGACCAAGGGCGGCCCCCTGCCCTTCGCCTGGGACATCCTG
TCCCCTCAGTTCCAGTACGGCTCCAAGGCCTACGTGAAGCACCCCGCCGACATCCCCGACTACTTGAAGC
TGTCCTTCCCCGAGGGCTTCAAGTGGGAGCGCGTGATGAACTTCGAGGACGGCGGCGTGGTGACCGTGAC
CCAGGACTCCTCCCTGCAGGACGGCGAGTTCATCTACAAGGTGAAGCTGCGCGGCACCAACTTCCCCTCC
GACGGCCCCGTAATGCAGAAGAAGACCATGGGCTGGGAGGCCTCCACCGAGCGGATGTACCCCGAGGACG
GCGCCCTGAAGGGCGAGATCAAGATGAGGCTGAAGCTGAAGGACGGCGGCCACTACGACGCCGAGGTCAA
GACCACCTACATGGCCAAGAAGCCCGTGCAGCTGCCCGGCGCCTACAAGACCGACATCAAGCTGGACATC
ACCTCCCACAACGAGGACTACACCATCGTGGAACAGTACGAGCGCGCCGAGGGCCGCCACTCCACCGGCG
CCGTGTACATCTAGGACCCAGCTTTCTTGTACAAAGTTGATGTAGATCCAGACATGATAAGATACATTGA
TGAGTTTGGACAAACCACAACTAGAATGCAGTGAAAAAAATGCTTTATTTGTGAAATTTGTGATGCTATT
GCTTTATTTGTAACCATTATAAGCTGCAATAAACAAGTTAACAACAACAATTGCATTCATTTTATGTTTC
AGGTTCAGGGGGAGGTGTGGGAGGTTTTTTAATTCGCGGCCGCGGCGCCAATGCATTGGGCCCTCGAGCA
TATGAGATCTGTCCCGATCTTTCTCTTCTGTGCTGTCAATTTAGAGTAGTTTTTGAGGTAATTTGGGTGC
ATTCTCTGTAAAAACAACAAATAAATATTTATATTGTATGCAATAAATGTAACAATTACACATACACTCT
CTGATTACAGCATTAAAGGGTTAGTTCACCCAAAAATGAAAAGATGTCATTAATGACTCACCCTCATGTC
GTTCCAAGCCCGTAACACCTCCGTTCATCTTCGGAACACAGTTTAAGATATTTTAGATTTAGTCCGAGAG
CTTTCTGTCCCTCCACTGAAAATGTATGTACGGTATACTGTCCATGTCCAGAAAGGTAATAAAAACATCA
AAGTAGTCCATGTGACATCAGTGGGTTAGGTAGAATTATTTGAAGCATCGAAAATACATTTTGGTCCAAA
AATAACAAAACCTACTACTTTATTCAGCATTGTAGCGTCACTGCGAAGTCGTGAACGCGGATTGACAACA
GACCCGGAAGAGAATACAATGCCGAATAAAGTCGTAGGTTTTGTTATTTTTGGACCAAAATGTATTTTCG
ATGCTTCAAATAATTCTACCTAACCCACTGATGTCACATGGACTACTTTGATGTTTTTATTACCTTTCTG
GACATGGACAGTATACCGTACATACATTCTCAATGGAGGCACAGAAAGCTCTCGGACTAAATCTAAAATA
TCTTAAACTGTGTTCTGAAGATGAACGGAGGTCTTACGGGCTTGGAACGACATGAGGGCGAGTCATTAAT
GACATTATTTTCATTTTTGGGTGAACTAACCCTTTAATAAAACTGACATTTGCAGCCAATTGCACACTTT
ATAATGTTAAATACTTGTTGATTTTAGAAATACAGTAGCATTTAGTGACAATCAAACATTAATTTTATTT
CTGATTATATTGACAAAAACACAGGACTGTAAGGCTGACATGACAGGGTGAATTGATTTCATTACATTAG
TTTTGATGGTAACACTTTTACAATAAGGTTCGTTAGTTAACTACATTAGTTAACATGAACTAATAATGAA
CTGCACGTATACATGTTAATTTCAACATTTACTAATACTTTATATCTTGTTAACATTAGTTAATGCACTG
TGAACTAACATGAACAAACAATGAACATCTGTATTTCTATTAACTAACGTTAACAAAGATTAACAGATAC
AGTAACAAATGTATTGCTCATGGTTATTTAATGTTAGTTAATACATGAACTAATCAACCTCATTGTAAAG
TGTTACCGTTTTGACAATACAACATGTTTGGAAAAAAATTTCTCGCTTGGTTTTCTTGTGTTTTGCATGA
ATTCAAACACAATGAGAGCACGGAATGATAATGATTATTCAAAGCTGCAATAGGCGCCAAATTTCCCGTG
GACCTAACGTTACCAATTACAAATGCATTTTAGCATTTTATTACGTGAGCCTTATATTGTCAATCGCATG
CATTAGTGAAAATAGGCCTACTACACATATAAAAGGCGCGCCATCAACGTCAAAACATGCACACCCAAAA
AAAAAAAAAAAAAAAAAAAAAAAAANCTATCAGTAAAACAAAATACTTAATGTACTTACCTCAATATGCT
TCCTTAGGTTTGATGGCGAACTTTTGAAGGCCGATATTTCTTTATTAAGCGGGAGACAGAGGACACATTT
CATCTTGAATGAATCTTTATTTACACCACTTAAAGAAAAGAATTCGCGAAGATACGGCCACGGGTGCTCT
TGATCCTGTGGCTGATTTTGGACTGTGCTGCTCGCAGCTGCTGATGAATCACATACTTCCTCCATTTTCT
TCCACTGATTGACTGTTATAATTTCCCTAATTTCCAGGTCAAGGTGCTGTGCATTGTGGTAATAGATGTG
ACATGACGTCACTTCCAAAGGACCAATGAACATGTCTGACCAATTTCATATAATGTGAAAACGATTTTCA
TAGGCAGAATAAATAACATTTAAATTAAACTGGGCATCAGCGCAATTCAATTGGTTTGGTAATAGCAAGG
GAAAATAGAATGAAGTGATCTCCAAAAAATAAGTACTTTTTGACTGTAAATAAAATTGTAAGGAGTAAAA
AGTACTTTTTTTTCTAAAAAAATGTAATTAAGTAAAAGTAAAAGTATTGATTTTTAATTGTACTCAAGTA
AAGTAAAAATCCCCAAAAATAATACTTAAGTACAGTAATCAAGTAAAATTACTCAAGTACTTTACACCTC
TGGTTCTTGACCCCCTACCTTCAGCAAGCCCAGCAGATCCACTAGTTCTAGAGCGGCCGCCACCGCGGTG
GAGCTCCAGCTTTTGTTCCCTTTAGTGAGGGTTAATTGCGCGCTTGGCGTAATCATGGTCATAGCTGTTT
CCTGTGTGAAATTGTTATCCGCTCACAATTCCACACAACATACGAGCCGGAAGCATAAAGTGTAAAGCCT
GGGGTGCCTAATGAGTGAGCTAACTCACATTAATTGCGTTGCGCTCACTGCCCGCTTTCCAGTCGGGAAA
CCTGTCGTGCCAGCTGCATTAATGAATCGGCCAACGCGCGGGGAGAGGCGGTTTGCGTATTGGGCGCTCT
TCCGCTTCCTCGCTCACTGACTCGCTGCGCTCGGTCGTTCGGCTGCGGCGAGCGGTATCAGCTCACTCAA
AGGCGGTAATACGGTTATCCACAGAATCAGGGGATAACGCAGGAAAGAACATGTGAGCAAAAGGCCAGCA
AAAGGCCAGGAACCGTAAAAAGGCCGCGTTGCTGGCGTTTTTCCATAGGCTCCGCCCCCCTGACGAGCAT
CACAAAAATCGACGCTCAAGTCAGAGGTGGCGAAACCCGACAGGACTATAAAGATACCAGGCGTTTCCCC
CTGGAAGCTCCCTCGTGCGCTCTCCTGTTCCGACCCTGCCGCTTACCGGATACCTGTCCGCCTTTCTCCC
TTCGGGAAGCGTGGCGCTTTCTCATAGCTCACGCTGTAGGTATCTCAGTTCGGTGTAGGTCGTTCGCTCC
AAGCTGGGCTGTGTGCACGAACCCCCCGTTCAGCCCGACCGCTGCGCCTTATCCGGTAACTATCGTCTTG
AGTCCAACCCGGTAAGACACGACTTATCGCCACTGGCAGCAGCCACTGGTAACAGGATTAGCAGAGCGAG
GTATGTAGGCGGTGCTACAGAGTTCTTGAAGTGGTGGCCTAACTACGGCTACACTAGAAGAACAGTATTT
GGTATCTGCGCTCTGCTGAAGCCAGTTACCTTCGGAAAAAGAGTTGGTAGCTCTTGATCCGGCAAACAAA
CCACCGCTGGTAGCGGTGGTTTTTTTGTTTGCAAGCAGCAGATTACGCGCAGAAAAAAAGGATCTCAAGA
AGATCCTTTGATCTTTTCTACGGGGTCTGACGCTCAGTGGAACGAAAACTCACGTTAAGGGATTTTGGTC
ATGAGATTATCAAAAAGGATCTTCACCTAGATCCTTTTAAATTAAAAATGAAGTTTTAAATCAATCTAAA
GTATATATGAGTAAACTTGGTCTGACAGTTACCAATGCTTAATCAGTGAGGCACCTATCTCAGCGATCTG
TCTATTTCGTTCATCCATAGTTGCCTGACTCCCCGTCGTGTAGATAACTACGATACGGGAGGGCTTACCA
TCTGGCCCCAGTGCTGCAATGATACCGCGAGACCCACGCTCACCGGCTCCAGATTTATCAGCAATAAACC
AGCCAGCCGGAAGGGCCGAGCGCAGAAGTGGTCCTGCAACTTTATCCGCCTCCATCCAGTCTATTAATTG
TTGCCGGGAAGCTAGAGTAAGTAGTTCGCCAGTTAATAGTTTGCGCAACGTTGTTGCCATTGCTACAGGC
ATCGTGGTGTCACGCTCGTCGTTTGGTATGGCTTCATTCAGCTCCGGTTCCCAACGATCAAGGCGAGTTA
CATGATCCCCCATGTTGTGCAAAAAAGCGGTTAGCTCCTTCGGTCCTCCGATCGTTGTCAGAAGTAAGTT
GGCCGCAGTGTTATCACTCATGGTTATGGCAGCACTGCATAATTCTCTTACTGTCATGCCATCCGTAAGA
TGCTTTTCTGTGACTGGTGAGTACTCAACCAAGTCATTCTGAGAATAGTGTATGCGGCGACCGAGTTGCT
CTTGCCCGGCGTCAATACGGGATAATACCGCGCCACATAGCAGAACTTTAAAAGTGCTCATCATTGGAAA
ACGTTCTTCGGGGCGAAAACTCTCAAGGATCTTACCGCTGTTGAGATCCAGTTCGATGTAACCCACTCGT
GCACCCAACTGATCTTCAGCATCTTTTACTTTCACCAGCGTTTCTGGGTGAGCAAAAACAGGAAGGCAAA
ATGCCGCAAAAAAGGGAATAAGGGCGACACGGAAATGTTGAATACTCATACTCTTCCTTTTTCAATATTA
TTGAAGCATTTATCAGGGTTATTGTCTCATGAGCGGATACATATTTGAATGTATTTAGAAAAATAAACAA
ATAGGGGTTCCGCGCACATTTCCCCGAAAAGTG
